Addgene plasmid #239063: pcDNA-dGreenPy1
Purpose: Mammalian expression of green fluorescent pyruvate control biosensor dGreenPy1
Depositing lab: Robert Campbell. Publication: High-performance genetically-encoded green and red fluorescent biosensors for pyruvate. Imai S, Hario S, Suerte C, Yamaguchi I, Sakoi K, Terai T, Takahashi-Yamashiro K, Campbell RE. bioRxiv 2025.04.17.649293 10.1101/2025.04.17.649293.
Backbone
  Vector backbone: pcDNA3.1
  Vector type: Mammalian Expression
Growth in bacteria
  Bacterial resistance: Ampicillin, 100 μg/mL
  Growth temperature: 37°C
  Growth strain: DH5alpha
  Copy number: High Copy
Gene/Insert
  Gene/Insert name: dGreenPy1
  Species: Synthetic
  Insert size (bp): 1266
  Cloning method: Restriction Enzyme; 5′ cloning site XhoI (not destroyed); 3′ cloning site HindIII (not destroyed)
Terms and licenses: Academic/Nonprofit Terms; Industry Terms: Not Available to Industry
Depositor comments: Please visit ttps://doi.org/10.1101/2025.04.17.649293 for bioRxiv preprint.
How to cite: pcDNA-dGreenPy1 was a gift from Robert Campbell (Addgene plasmid # 239063 ; http://n2t.net/addgene:239063 ; RRID:Addgene_239063)
