[The description below was written by a language model from this plasmid's Addgene catalogue record and pLannotate feature annotations shown in this document.]
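Description:
pcDNA-dGreenPy1 is a mammalian expression plasmid built on the pcDNA3.1 backbone that carries dGreenPy1, a synthetic 1,266 bp coding sequence described as the control version of a green fluorescent, genetically encoded pyruvate biosensor. The insert sits between XhoI and HindIII sites, both retained, downstream of the human cytomegalovirus immediate-early enhancer and promoter and upstream of the bovine growth hormone polyadenylation signal, an arrangement that gives strong constitutive transcription in transfected mammalian cells. A T7 promoter lies between the CMV promoter and the insert, as is standard for this backbone. The automated annotation recognises only a GFP-derived segment of about 720 bp (labelled cEGFP) within the insert. The remaining insert sequence is unannotated, and the record does not state what it encodes or how the control differs from the responsive sensor. A short hit called as a truncated HIV-1 LTR fragment just after the CMV promoter, along with small SV40 promoter, ble and lacI fragments, appears to be an annotation artefact of backbone sequence rather than a functional element.

The 6,625 nt plasmid is propagated in E. coli through a high-copy ColE1/pUC-type origin with ampicillin selection from the β-lactamase gene, and it also contains an f1 origin for single-stranded DNA production. For mammalian cells, an SV40 enhancer/early promoter drives the neomycin phosphotransferase gene, terminated by the SV40 polyadenylation signal, which allows G418 selection of stable lines. Based on its stated purpose, the construct would typically be expressed alongside, or in parallel with, a responsive green pyruvate sensor in live-cell fluorescence imaging, so that signal changes unrelated to pyruvate can be told apart from genuine sensor responses.
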