Features (pLannotate 1.2.2; 20 found; start..end, strand, type, name):
    110..489     +  enhancer       CMV enhancer: human cytomegalovirus immediate early enhancer
    490..693     +  promoter       CMV promoter: human cytomegalovirus (CMV) immediate early promoter
    689..722     +  LTR            5' LTR (truncated) (fragment): truncated 5' long terminal repeat (LTR) from HIV-1
    738..756     +  promoter       T7 promoter: promoter for bacteriophage T7 RNA polymerase
   1141..1863    +  CDS            cEGFP: cEGFP is a basic (constitutively fluorescent) green fluorescent protein published in 2008, derived from Aequorea victoria.
   2097..2321    +  polyA_signal   bGH poly(A) signal: bovine growth hormone polyadenylation signal
   2325..2346    +  promoter       SV40 promoter (fragment): SV40 enhancer and early promoter
   2367..2795    +  rep_origin     f1 ori (sequence partly withheld): f1 bacteriophage origin of replication; arrow indicates direction of (+) strand synthesis
   2809..3138    +  promoter       SV40 promoter: SV40 enhancer and early promoter
   3205..3996    +  CDS            neo: KKA2_KLEPN - Also known as kan, nptII. Experimental evidence at protein level: Swiss-Prot protein existence level 1. Resistance to kanamycin, neomycin, paromomycin, ribostamycin, butirosin and gentamicin B. From Klebsiella pneumoniae.
   4020..4178    +  CDS            ble (fragment): BLE_KLEPN - Experimental evidence at protein level: Swiss-Prot protein existence level 1. Binding protein with a strong affinity to the bleomycin family of antibiotics. Binds to CL990; an antimitotic-antibiotic compound. From Klebsiella pneumoniae.
   4173..4294    +  polyA_signal   SV40 poly(A) signal: SV40 polyadenylation signal
   4367..4383    -  protein_bind   lac operator: The lac repressor binds to the lac operator to inhibit transcription in E. coli. This inhibition can be relieved by adding lactose or isopropyl-β-D-thiogalactopyranoside (IPTG). lac repressor encoded by lacI
   4391..4421    -  promoter       lac promoter: promoter for the E. coli lac operon
   4436..4457    -  protein_bind   CAP binding site: CAP binding activates transcription in the presence of cAMP. E. coli catabolite activator protein
   4470..4562    -  CDS            lacI (fragment): lac repressor; lacI; The lac repressor binds to the lac operator to inhibit transcription in E. coli. This inhibition can be relieved by adding lactose or isopropyl-β-D-thiogalactopyranoside (IPTG).
   4745..5333    -  rep_origin     ori: high-copy-number ColE1/pMB1/pBR322/pUC origin of replication
   5504..6364    -  CDS            AmpR: β-lactamase; bla; confers resistance to ampicillin, carbenicillin, and related antibiotics
   6365..6469    -  promoter       AmpR promoter: bla
   6528..6580    -  misc_feature   bom (fragment): basis of mobility region from pBR322
>Addgene plasmid #239063 | pcDNA-dGreenPy1 | addgene full sequence | sequence record 476561 | Addgene NGS Result
AAAATTTAAGCTACAACAAGGCAAGGCTTGACCGACAATTGCATGAAGAATCTGCTTAGGGTTAGGCGTT
TTGCGCTGCTTCGCGATGTACGGGCCAGATATACGCGTTGACATTGATTATTGACTAGTTATTAATAGTA
ATCAATTACGGGGTCATTAGTTCATAGCCCATATATGGAGTTCCGCGTTACATAACTTACGGTAAATGGC
CCGCCTGGCTGACCGCCCAACGACCCCCGCCCATTGACGTCAATAATGACGTATGTTCCCATAGTAACGC
CAATAGGGACTTTCCATTGACGTCAATGGGTGGAGTATTTACGGTAAACTGCCCACTTGGCAGTACATCA
AGTGTATCATATGCCAAGTACGCCCCCTATTGACGTCAATGACGGTAAATGGCCCGCCTGGCATTATGCC
CAGTACATGACCTTATGGGACTTTCCTACTTGGCAGTACATCTACGTATTAGTCATCGCTATTACCATGG
TGATGCGGTTTTGGCAGTACATCAATGGGCGTGGATAGCGGTTTGACTCACGGGGATTTCCAAGTCTCCA
CCCCATTGACGTCAATGGGAGTTTGTTTTGGCACCAAAATCAACGGGACTTTCCAAAATGTCGTAACAAC
TCCGCCCCATTGACGCAAATGGGCGGTAGGCGTGTACGGTGGGAGGTCTATATAAGCAGAGCTCTCTGGC
TAACTAGAGAACCCACTGCTTACTGGCTTATCGAAATTAATACGACTCACTATAGGGAGACCCAAGCTGG
CTAGCGTGCCGCCACCATGGCCTCGAGAATGGTGCAATCTTTTTCCGATCCGCTGGTAGAACTGCTTCCA
GATCACCCGGAATCCCAATATGACTTGCTCGAAGCGCGCCATGCGCTGGAAGGGATCGCAGCATATTACG
CTGCCTTGCGCAGCACAGATGAAGATAAAGAGAGGATCAGAGAGTTGCATCATGCGATTGGGCTTGCCCA
ACAAAGTGGTGATCTCGATGCCGAAAGTAACGCTGTACTTCAGTATCAAACCGCGGTGACCGAGGCAGCG
CACAATGTGGTCCTTTTGCACTTGTTGAGATGTATGGAGCCTATGCTCGCACAGAATATCCGACAAAACT
TTGAGCTGCTGTACCGTCATAACGTCTATGTCATGGCCGACAAGCAGAGGAACGGCATCAAGGCGAACTT
CAAGATCCGCCACAACATCGAGGGCGGCGGCGTGCAGCTCGCCTACCACCACCAGCAGAACACCCCCATC
GGCGACGGCCCCGTGCTGCTGCCCGACAACCACTACCTGTGCACCCAGTCCAAACTTTCGAAAGACCCCA
ACGAGAAGCGCGATCACATGGTCCTGCTGGAGTTCGTGACCGCCGCCGGGATCACTCTCGGCATGGACGA
GCTGTACATGGGCGGTACCGGAGGGAGCATGGTGAGCAAGGGCGAGGAGCTGTTCACCGGGGTGGTGCCC
ATCCTGGTCGAGCTGGACGGCGACGTAAACGGCCACAAGTTCAGCGTGTCCGGCGAGGGTGAGGGCGATG
CCACCTACGGCAAGCTGACCCTGAAGTTCATCTGCACCACCGGCAAGCTGCCCGTGCCCTGGCCCACCCT
CGTGACCACCCTGACCTACGGCGTGCAGTGCTTCGGCCGCTACCCCGACCACATGAAGCAGCACGACTTC
TTCAAGTCCGCCATGCCCGAAGGCTACATCCAGGAGCGCACCATCTTCTTCGAGGACGACGGCAACTACA
AGACCCGCGCCGAGGTGAAGTTCGAGGGCGACACCCTGGTGAGCCGCATCGAGCTGAAGGGCATCGACTT
CAAGGAGGACGGCAACATCCTGGGGCATAAGCTGGAGTACAACTCGTGGGGTCGACGAGAGATGCTGCCG
CTCGTGTCTTCCCATCGCACTCGCATATTTGAAGCTATTATGGCAGGAAAACCGGAGGAAGCCAGGGAAG
CGTCCCATAAACACTTGGCCTTTATTGAGGAAATCCTGCTGGACCGGTCAAGGGAGGAATCACGCCGCGA
ACGCTCATTGAGACGGCTGGAGCAAAGAAAGAATTGAAAGCTTGGTAAACCGCTGATCAGCCTCGACTGT
GCCTTCTAGTTGCCAGCCATCTGTTGTTTGCCCCTCCCCCGTGCCTTCCTTGACCCTGGAAGGTGCCACT
CCCACTGTCCTTTCCTAATAAAATGAGGAAATTGCATCGCATTGTCTGAGTAGGTGTCATTCTATTCTGG
GGGGTGGGGTGGGGCAGGACAGCAAGGGGGAGGATTGGGAAGACAATAGCAGGCATGCTGGGGATGCGGT
GGGCTCTATGGCTTCTGAGGCGGAAAGAACCAGCTGGGGCTCTAGGGGGTATCCCC
[124 nt withheld, positions 2367-2490]
C
[91 nt withheld, positions 2492-2582]
A
[49 nt withheld, positions 2584-2632]
CCTTTGACGTTGGAGTCCACGTTCTTT
[37 nt withheld, positions 2660-2696]
ACCCTATCTCGGTCTATTCTTTTGATTTATAAGGGATTTTGCCGATTTCGGCCTATTGGTTAAAAAATGA
GCTGATTTAACAAAAATTTAACGCGAATTAATTCTGTGGAATGTGTGTCAGTTAGGGTGTGGAAAGTCCC
CAGGCTCCCCAGCAGGCAGAAGTATGCAAAGCATGCATCTCAATTAGTCAGCAACCAGGTGTGGAAAGTC
CCCAGGCTCCCCAGCAGGCAGAAGTATGCAAAGCATGCATCTCAATTAGTCAGCAACCATAGTCCCGCCC
CTAACTCCGCCCATCCCGCCCCTAACTCCGCCCAGTTCCGCCCATTCTCCGCCCCATGGCTGACTAATTT
TTTTTATTTATGCAGAGGCCGAGGCCGCCTCTGCCTCTGAGCTATTCCAGAAGTAGTGAGGAGGCTTTTT
TGGAGGCCTAGGCTTTTGCAAAAAGCTCCCGGGAGCTTGTATATCCATTTTCGGATCTGATCAAGAGACA
GGATGAGGATCGTTTCGCATGATTGAACAAGATGGATTGCACGCAGGTTCTCCGGCCGCTTGGGTGGAGA
GGCTATTCGGCTATGACTGGGCACAACAGACAATCGGCTGCTCTGATGCCGCCGTGTTCCGGCTGTCAGC
GCAGGGGCGCCCGGTTCTTTTTGTCAAGACCGACCTGTCCGGTGCCCTGAATGAACTGCAGGACGAGGCA
GCGCGGCTATCGTGGCTGGCCACGACGGGCGTTCCTTGCGCAGCTGTGCTCGACGTTGTCACTGAAGCGG
GAAGGGACTGGCTGCTATTGGGCGAAGTGCCGGGGCAGGATCTCCTGTCATCTCACCTTGCTCCTGCCGA
GAAAGTATCCATCATGGCTGATGCAATGCGGCGGCTGCATACGCTTGATCCGGCTACCTGCCCATTCGAC
CACCAAGCGAAACATCGCATCGAGCGAGCACGTACTCGGATGGAAGCCGGTCTTGTCGATCAGGATGATC
TGGACGAAGAGCATCAGGGGCTCGCGCCAGCCGAACTGTTCGCCAGGCTCAAGGCGCGCATGCCCGACGG
CGAGGATCTCGTCGTGACCCATGGCGATGCCTGCTTGCCGAATATCATGGTGGAAAATGGCCGCTTTTCT
GGATTCATCGACTGTGGCCGGCTGGGTGTGGCGGACCGCTATCAGGACATAGCGTTGGCTACCCGTGATA
TTGCTGAAGAGCTTGGCGGCGAATGGGCTGACCGCTTCCTCGTGCTTTACGGTATCGCCGCTCCCGATTC
GCAGCGCATCGCCTTCTATCGCCTTCTTGACGAGTTCTTCTGAGCGGGACTCTGGGGTTCGAAATGACCG
ACCAAGCGACGCCCAACCTGCCATCACGAGATTTCGATTCCACCGCCGCCTTCTATGAAAGGTTGGGCTT
CGGAATCGTTTTCCGGGACGCCGGCTGGATGATCCTCCAGCGCGGGGATCTCATGCTGGAGTTCTTCGCC
CACCCCAACTTGTTTATTGCAGCTTATAATGGTTACAAATAAAGCAATAGCATCACAAATTTCACAAATA
AAGCATTTTTTTCACTGCATTCTAGTTGTGGTTTGTCCAAACTCATCAATGTATCTTATCATGTCTGTAT
ACCGTCGACCTCTAGCTAGAGCTTGGCGTAATCATGGTCATAGCTGTTTCCTGTGTGAAATTGTTATCCG
CTCACAATTCCACACAACATACGAGCCGGAAGCATAAAGTGTAAAGCCTGGGGTGCCTAATGAGTGAGCT
AACTCACATTAATTGCGTTGCGCTCACTGCCCGCTTTCCAGTCGGGAAACCTGTCGTGCCAGCTGCATTA
ATGAATCGGCCAACGCGCGGGGAGAGGCGGTTTGCGTATTGGGCGCTCTTCCGCTTCCTCGCTCACTGAC
TCGCTGCGCTCGGTCGTTCGGCTGCGGCGAGCGGTATCAGCTCACTCAAAGGCGGTAATACGGTTATCCA
CAGAATCAGGGGATAACGCAGGAAAGAACATGTGAGCAAAAGGCCAGCAAAAGGCCAGGAACCGTAAAAA
GGCCGCGTTGCTGGCGTTTTTCCATAGGCTCCGCCCCCCTGACGAGCATCACAAAAATCGACGCTCAAGT
CAGAGGTGGCGAAACCCGACAGGACTATAAAGATACCAGGCGTTTCCCCCTGGAAGCTCCCTCGTGCGCT
CTCCTGTTCCGACCCTGCCGCTTACCGGATACCTGTCCGCCTTTCTCCCTTCGGGAAGCGTGGCGCTTTC
TCATAGCTCACGCTATAGGTATCTCAGTTCGGTGTAGGTCGTTCGCTCCAAGCTGGGCTGTGTGCACGAA
CCCCCCGTTCAGCCCGACCGCTGCGCCTTATCCGGTAACTATCGTCTTGAGTCCAACCCGGTAAGACACG
ACTTATCGCCACTGGCAGCAGCCACTGGTAACAGGATTAGCAGAGCGAGGTATGTAGGCGGTGCTACAGA
GTTCTTGAAGTGGTGGCCTAACTACGGCTACACTAGAAGAACAGTATTTGGTATCTGCGCTCTGCTGAAG
CCAGTTACCTTCGGAAAAAGAGTTGGTAGCTCTTGATCCGGCAAACAAACCACCGCTGGTAGCGGTGGTT
TTTTTGTTTGCAAGCAGCAGATTACGCGCAGAAAAAAAGGATCTCAAGAAGATCCTTTGATCTTTTCTAC
GGGGTCTGACGCTCAGTGGAACGAAAACTCACGTTAAGGGATTTTGGTCATGAGATTATCAAAAAGGATC
TTCACCTAGATCCTTTTAAATTAAAAATGAAGTTTTAAATCAATCTAAAGTATATATGAGTAAACTTGGT
CTGACAGTTACCAATGCTTAATCAGTGAGGCACCTATCTCAGCGATCTGTCTATTTCGTTCATCCATAGT
TGCCTGACTCCCCGTCGTGTAGATAACTACGATACGGGAGGGCTTACCATCTGGCCCCAGTGCTGCAATG
ATACCGCGAGACCCACGCTCACCGGCTCCAGATTTATCAGCAATAAACCAGCCAGCCGGAAGGGCCGAGC
GCAGAAGTGGTCCTGCAACTTTATCCGCCTCCATCCAGTCTATTAATTGTTGCCGGGAAGCTAGAGTAAG
TAGTTCGCCAGTTAATAGTTTGCGCAACGTTGTTGCCATTGCTACAGGCATCGTGGTGTCACGCTCGTCG
TTTGGTATGGCTTCATTCAGCTCCGGTTCCCAACGATCAAGGCGAGTTACATGATCCCCCATGTTGTGCA
AAAAAGCGGTTAGCTCCTTCGGTCCTCCGATCGTTGTCAGAAGTAAGTTGGCCGCAGTGTTATCACTCAT
GGTTATGGCAGCACTGCATAATTCTCTTACTGTCATGCCATCCGTAAGATGCTTTTCTGTGACTGGTGAG
TACTCAACCAAGTCATTCTGAGAATAGTGTATGCGGCGACCGAGTTGCTCTTGCCCGGCGTCAATACGGG
ATAATACCGCGCCACATAGCAGAACTTTAAAAGTGCTCATCATTGGAAAACGTTCTTCGGGGCGAAAACT
CTCAAGGATCTTACCGCTGTTGAGATCCAGTTCGATGTAACCCACTCGTGCACCCAACTGATCTTCAGCA
TCTTTTACTTTCACCAGCGTTTCTGGGTGAGCAAAAACAGGAAGGCAAAATGCCGCAAAAAAGGGAATAA
GGGCGACACGGAAATGTTGAATACTCATACTCTTCCTTTTTCAATATTATTGAAGCATTTATCAGGGTTA
TTGTCTCATGAGCGGATACATATTTGAATGTATTTAGAAAAATAAACAAATAGGGGTTCCGCGCACATTT
CCCCGAAAAGTGCCACCTGACGTCGACGGATCGGGAGATCTCCCGATCCCCTATGGTGCACTCTCAGTAC
AATCTGCTCTGATGCCGCATAGTTAAGCCAGTATCTGCTCCCTGCTTGTGTGTTGGAGGTCGCTGAGTAG
TGCGCGAGC
