>Addgene plasmid #239063 | pcDNA-dGreenPy1 | depositor partial sequence | sequence record 469549 | dGreenPy1-gene
ATGGTGCAATCTTTTTCCGATCCGCTGGTAGAACTGCTTCCAGATCACCCGGAATCCCAATATGACTTGC
TCGAAGCGCGCCATGCGCTGGAAGGGATCGCAGCATATTACGCTGCCTTGCGCAGCACAGATGAAGATAA
AGAGAGGATCAGAGAGTTGCATCATGCGATTGGGCTTGCCCAACAAAGTGGTGATCTCGATGCCGAAAGT
AACGCTGTACTTCAGTATCAAACCGCGGTGACCGAGGCAGCGCACAATGTGGTCCTTTTGCACTTGTTGA
GATGTATGGAGCCTATGCTCGCACAGAATATCCGACAAAACTTTGAGCTGCTGTACCGTCATAACGTCTA
TGTCATGGCCGACAAGCAGAGGAACGGCATCAAGGCGAACTTCAAGATCCGCCACAACATCGAGGGCGGC
GGCGTGCAGCTCGCCTACCACCACCAGCAGAACACCCCCATCGGCGACGGCCCCGTGCTGCTGCCCGACA
ACCACTACCTGTGCACCCAGTCCAAACTTTCGAAAGACCCCAACGAGAAGCGCGATCACATGGTCCTGCT
GGAGTTCGTGACCGCCGCCGGGATCACTCTCGGCATGGACGAGCTGTACATGGGCGGTACCGGAGGGAGC
ATGGTGAGCAAGGGCGAGGAGCTGTTCACCGGGGTGGTGCCCATCCTGGTCGAGCTGGACGGCGACGTAA
ACGGCCACAAGTTCAGCGTGTCCGGCGAGGGTGAGGGCGATGCCACCTACGGCAAGCTGACCCTGAAGTT
CATCTGCACCACCGGCAAGCTGCCCGTGCCCTGGCCCACCCTCGTGACCACCCTGACCTACGGCGTGCAG
TGCTTCGGCCGCTACCCCGACCACATGAAGCAGCACGACTTCTTCAAGTCCGCCATGCCCGAAGGCTACA
TCCAGGAGCGCACCATCTTCTTCGAGGACGACGGCAACTACAAGACCCGCGCCGAGGTGAAGTTCGAGGG
CGACACCCTGGTGAGCCGCATCGAGCTGAAGGGCATCGACTTCAAGGAGGACGGCAACATCCTGGGGCAT
AAGCTGGAGTACAACTCGTGGGGTCGACGAGAGATGCTGCCGCTCGTGTCTTCCCATCGCACTCGCATAT
TTGAAGCTATTATGGCAGGAAAACCGGAGGAAGCCAGGGAAGCGTCCCATAAACACTTGGCCTTTATTGA
GGAAATCCTGCTGGACCGGTCAAGGGAGGAATCACGCCGCGAACGCTCATTGAGACGGCTGGAGCAAAGA
AAGAAT
